Addgene plasmid #128482: MSGV Mouse Acceptor PGK NGFR
Purpose: (Empty Backbone) A TCR Variable Region cloning expression vector using Mouse Constant Regions to reduce mis-pairing with endogenous TCR expressing NGFR ref Biotechniques. 2015 Mar 1;58(3):135-9
Depositing lab: David Ott. Depositing organization: National Cancer Institute (NCI). Publication: Production of retroviral constructs for effective transfer and expression of T-cell receptor genes using Golden Gate cloning. Coren LV, Jain S, Trivett MT, Ohlen C, Ott DE. Biotechniques. 2015 Mar 1;58(3):135-9. doi: 10.2144/000114265. eCollection 2015. PubMed 25757546.
Backbone
  Vector backbone: MSGV1
  Backbone manufacturer: in lab construct
  Backbone size (bp): 8052
  Modifications to backbone: TCR cloning insert: TCR V region gene acceptor/constant region genes tNGFR driven by PGK promoter
  Vector type: Retroviral
  Promoter: MSCV
  Selectable markers: truncated NGFR
Growth in bacteria
  Bacterial resistance: Ampicillin, 100 μg/mL
  Growth temperature: 30°C
  Growth strain: NEB Stable
  Copy number: High Copy
Gene/Insert
  Cloning method: Restriction Enzyme
Resource information
  A portion of this plasmid was derived from a plasmid made by: cDNA clone from I.M.A.G.E: 5263715
Terms and licenses: Academic/Nonprofit Terms; Industry Terms: Not Available to Industry
How to cite: MSGV Mouse Acceptor PGK NGFR was a gift from David Ott (Addgene plasmid # 128482 ; http://n2t.net/addgene:128482 ; RRID:Addgene_128482)
