[The description below was written by a language model from this plasmid's Addgene catalogue record and pLannotate feature annotations shown in this document.]
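Description:
MSGV Mouse Acceptor PGK NGFR is an empty-backbone gammaretroviral expression vector built on the lab-made MSGV1 backbone and designed to receive T-cell receptor variable-region sequences. It is propagated in E. coli through a high-copy ColE1/pUC-type origin with ampicillin resistance (AmpR, β-lactamase). The remaining bacterial annotations (lac promoter/operator and fragments of lacI, lacZα, rop, bom and TcR) appear to be non-functional remnants of earlier cloning vectors. The catalogue lists a backbone size of 8,052 bp, whereas the sequenced record behind the feature table is 7,983 nt.

The retroviral unit is flanked by 5' and 3' LTRs of murine embryonic stem cell virus origin, with the 5' LTR supplying the MSCV promoter named in the record. Downstream lie the MMLV Ψ packaging signal, a truncated gag lacking its start codon, and a pol region containing a splice acceptor. These elements support packaging of the genomic RNA and production of a spliced transcript for the payload. The payload region holds mouse TCR alpha (Tcra) and TCR beta-2 constant-region coding sequences, arranged as acceptors so that user-supplied V regions can be joined to them. The associated publication describes Golden Gate assembly, although the catalogue lists the cloning method simply as restriction enzyme. The element linking the two chains is not annotated in the table. Mouse constant regions are used to reduce mispairing of the introduced chains with the endogenous TCR of the transduced cells.

A separate mouse PGK promoter drives a truncated human NGFR (a TNFRSF16 fragment), which serves as a surface marker for identifying or enriching transduced cells. A short multiple cloning site follows it. The vector is typically used to build TCR-expressing retroviruses for gene transfer into T cells.
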