Features (pLannotate 1.2.2; 22 found; start..end, strand, type, name):
      1..517     +  LTR            5' LTR: 5' long terminal repeat from murine embryonic stem cell virus
    648..946     +  misc_feature   MMLV Ψ (fragment): packaging signal of Moloney murine leukemia virus (MMLV)
   1018..1427    +  CDS            gag (truncated) (fragment): truncated Moloney murine leukemia virus (MMLV) gag gene lacking the start codon
   1437..1809    +  misc_feature   pol region: Moloney murine leukemia virus (MMLV) pol region containing the splice acceptor site
   1851..2258    +  CDS            Tcra: TCA_MOUSE - Experimental evidence at protein level: Swiss-Prot protein existence level 1. From Mus musculus (Mouse).
   2355..2870    +  CDS            TCB2_MOUSE: Experimental evidence at protein level: Swiss-Prot protein existence level 1. From Mus musculus (Mouse).
   2892..3391    +  promoter       PGK promoter: mouse phosphoglycerate kinase 1 promoter
   3411..4241    +  CDS            NGFR (fragment): TNR16_HUMAN - Also known as TNFRSF16. Experimental evidence at protein level: Swiss-Prot protein existence level 1. Low affinity receptor which can bind to NGF, BDNF, NTF3, and NTF4. Forms a heterodimeric receptor with SORCS2 that binds the precursor forms of NGF, BDNF and NTF3 with high affinity, and has much lower affinity for mature NGF and BDNF (PubMed:24908487). Plays an important role in differentiation and survival of specific neuronal populations during development (By similarity). Can mediate cell survival as well as cell death of neural cells. Plays a role in the inactivation of RHOA
   4272..4324    +  misc_feature   MCS: multiple cloning site
   4368..4882    +  LTR            3' LTR: 3' long terminal repeat from murine embryonic stem cell virus
   5054..5070    -  protein_bind   lac operator: The lac repressor binds to the lac operator to inhibit transcription in E. coli. This inhibition can be relieved by adding lactose or isopropyl-β-D-thiogalactopyranoside (IPTG). lac repressor encoded by lacI
   5078..5108    -  promoter       lac promoter: promoter for the E. coli lac operon
   5123..5144    -  protein_bind   CAP binding site: CAP binding activates transcription in the presence of cAMP. E. coli catabolite activator protein
   5157..5249    -  CDS            lacI (fragment): lac repressor; lacI; The lac repressor binds to the lac operator to inhibit transcription in E. coli. This inhibition can be relieved by adding lactose or isopropyl-β-D-thiogalactopyranoside (IPTG).
   5432..6020    -  rep_origin     ori: high-copy-number ColE1/pMB1/pBR322/pUC origin of replication
   6191..7051    -  CDS            AmpR: β-lactamase; bla; confers resistance to ampicillin, carbenicillin, and related antibiotics
   7052..7156    -  promoter       AmpR promoter: bla
   7251..7286    +  CDS            rop (fragment): Rop protein, which maintains plasmids at low copy number; rop
   7388..7487    +  misc_feature   bom (fragment): basis of mobility region from pBR322
   7493..7642    -  CDS            lacZα (fragment): LacZα fragment of β-galactosidase; lacZ fragment
   7642..7843    -  CDS            TcR (fragment): tetracycline efflux protein; tet; confers resistance to tetracycline
   7844..7942    +  CDS            env (fragment): murine leukemia virus gPr80 envelope polyprotein precursor; env; proteolytically cleaved into gp70SU and p15TM subunits
>Addgene plasmid #128482 | MSGV Mouse Acceptor PGK NGFR | addgene full sequence | sequence record 251619 | Addgene NGS Result
AATGAAAGACCCCACCTGTAGGTTTGGCAAGCTAGCTTAAGTAACGCCATTTTGCAAGGCATGGAAAATA
CATAACTGAGAATAGAGAAGTTCAGATCAAGGTTAGGAACAGAGAGACAGCAGAATATGGGCCAAACAGG
ATATCTGTGGTAAGCAGTTCCTGCCCCGGCTCAGGGCCAAGAACAGATGGTCCCCAGATGCGGTCCCGCC
CTCAGCAGTTTCTAGAGAACCATCAGATGTTTCCAGGGTGCCCCAAGGACCTGAAATGACCCTGTGCCTT
ATTTGAACTAACCAATCAGTTCGCTTCTCGCTTCTGTTCGCGCGCTTCTGCTCCCCGAGCTCAATAAAAG
AGCCCACAACCCCTCACTCGGCGCGCCAGTCCTCCGATAGACTGCGTCGCCCGGGTACCCGTATTCCCAA
TAAAGCCTCTTGCTGTTTGCATCCGAATCGTGGACTCGCTGATCCTTGGGAGGGTCTCCTCAGATTGATT
GACTGCCCACCTCGGGGGTCTTTCATTTGGAGGTTCCACCGAGATTTGGAGACCCCTGCCCAGGGACCAC
CGACCCCCCCGCCGGGAGGTAAGCTGGCCAGCGGTCGTTTCGTGTCTGTCTCTGTCTTTGTGCGTGTTTG
TGCCGGCATCTAATGTTTGCGCCTGCGTCTGTACTAGTTAGCTAACTAGCTCTGTATCTGGCGGACCCGT
GGTGGAACTGACGAGTTCGGAACACCCGGCCGCAACCCTGGGAGACGTCCCAGGGACTTCGGGGGCCGTT
TTTGTGGCCCGACCTGAGTCCTAAAATCCCGATCGTTTAGGACTCTTTGGTGCACCCCCCTTAGAGGAGG
GATATGTGGTTCTGGTAGGAGACGAGAACCTAAAACAGTTCCCGCCTCCGTCTGAATTTTTGCTTTCGGT
TTGGGACCGAAGCCGCGCCGCGCGTCTTGTCTGCTGCAGCATCGTTCTGTGTTGTCTCTGTCTGACTGTG
TTTCTGTATTTGTCTGAAAATATGGGCCCGGGCTAGCCTGTTACCACTCCCTTAAGTTTGACCTTAGGTC
ACTGGAAAGATGTCGAGCGGATCGCTCACAACCAGTCGGTAGATGTCAAGAAGAGACGTTGGGTTACCTT
CTGCTCTGCAGAATGGCCAACCTTTAACGTCGGATGGCCGCGAGACGGCACCTTTAACCGAGACCTCATC
ACCCAGGTTAAGATCAAGGTCTTTTCACCTGGCCCGCATGGACACCCAGACCAGGTCCCCTACATCGTGA
CCTGGGAAGCCTTGGCTTTTGACCCCCCTCCCTGGGTCAAGCCCTTTGTACACCCTAAGCCTCCGCCTCC
TCTTCCTCCATCCGCCCCGTCTCTCCCCCTTGAACCTCCTCGTTCGACCCCGCCTCGATCCTCCCTTTAT
CCAGCCCTCACTCCTTCTCTAGGCGCCCCCATATGGCCATATGAGATCTTATATGGGGCACCCCCGCCCC
TTGTAAACTTCCCTGACCCTGACATGACAAGAGTTACTAACAGCCCCTCTCTCCAAGCTCACTTACAGGC
TCTCTACTTAGTCCAGCACGAAGTCTGGAGACCTCTGGCGGCAGCCTACCAAGAACAACTGGACCGACCG
GTGGTACCTCACCCTTACCGAGTCGGCGACACAGTGTGGGTCCGCCGACACCAGACTAAGAACCTAGAAC
CTCGCTGGAAAGGACCTTACACAGTCCTGCTGACCACCCCCACCGCCCTCAAAGTAGACGGCATCGCAGC
TTGGATACACGCCGCCCACGTGAAGGCTGCCGACCCCGGGGGTGGACCATCCTCTAGACCGCAACGTTAA
TTAAGCCACCAAGTCTTCTTTTTTTGAAGACTTCAGAACCCCGAGCCCGCCGTGTACCAGCTGAAGGACC
CCAGAAGCCAGGACAGCACCCTGTGTCTGTTCACCGACTTCGACAGCCAGATCAACGTGCCCAAGACCAT
GGAAAGCGGCACCTTCATCACCGATAAGTGCGTGCTGGACATGAAGGCCATGGACAGCAAGAGCAACGGC
GCCATTGCCTGGTCCAACCAGACCAGCTTCACATGCCAGGACATCTTCAAAGAGACAAACGCCACCTACC
CTTCCAGCGACGTGCCCTGTGACGCCACCCTGACCGAGAAGTCCTTCGAGACAGACATGAATCTGAATTT
CCAGAACCTGAGCGTGATGGGCCTGCGGATCCTGCTGCTGAAAGTGGCCGGCTTCAACCTGCTGATGACC
CTGCGGCTGTGGTCCAGCCGGGCCAAGAGATCTGGCAGCGGCGCCACCAATTTCAGCCTGCTGAAACAGG
CCGGGGACGTGGAAGAGAACCCTAAGTCTTCTTTTTGAAGACTTGATCTGAGGAACGTGACCCCCCCCAA
GGTGTCCCTGTTCGAGCCCAGCAAGGCCGAGATCGCCAACAAGCAGAAAGCCACCCTCGTGTGCCTGGCC
AGAGGCTTCTTCCCCGACCACGTGGAACTGTCCTGGTGGGTCAACGGCAAAGAGGTGCACAGCGGAGTCT
GCACCGACCCCCAGGCTTACAAAGAGAGCAACTACAGCTACTGCCTGTCCAGCAGACTGCGGGTGTCCGC
TACCTTCTGGCACAACCCCCGGAACCACTTCAGATGCCAGGTGCAGTTCCACGGCCTGAGCGAAGAGGAC
AAGTGGCCCGAGGGCAGCCCCAAGCCCGTGACCCAGAATATCAGCGCCGAGGCCTGGGGCAGAGCCGATT
GTGGCATCACCAGCGCCAGCTACCACCAGGGGGTGCTGAGCGCCACCATCCTGTACGAGATCCTGCTGGG
CAAGGCCACCCTGTACGCCGTGCTGGTGTCCGGACTGGTGCTGATGGCCATGGTCAAGAAGAAGAACAGC
TAGCGGCCGCTACAAATTACCGGGTAGGGGAGGCGCTTTTCCCAAGGCAGTCTGGAGCATGCGCTTTAGC
AGCCCCGCTGGGCACTTGGCGCTACACAAGTGGCCTCTGGCCTCGCACACATTCCACATCCACCGGTAGG
CGCCAACCGGCTCCGTTCTTTGGTGGCCCCTTCGCGCCACCTTCTACTCCTCCCCTAGTCAGGAAGTTCC
CCCCCGCCCCGCAGCTCGCGTCGTGCAGGACGTGACAAATGGAAGTAGCACGTCTCACTAGTCTCGTGCA
GATGGACAGCACCGCTGAGCAATGGAAGCGGGTAGGCCTTTGGGGCAGCGGCCAATAGCAGCTTTGCTCC
TTCGCTTTCTGGGCTCAGAGGCTGGGAAGGGGTGGGTCCGGGGGCGGGCTCAGGGGCGGGCTCAGGGGCG
GGGCGGGCGCCCGAAGGTCCTCCGGAGGCCCGGCATTCTGCACGCTTCAAAAGCGCACGTCTGCCGCGCT
GTTCTCCTCTTCCTCATCTCCGGGCCTTTCGACCTGCAGGCGGCCGCACCATGGGGGCAGGTGCCACTGG
CCGCGCCATGGACGGGCCGCGCCTGCTGCTGTTGCTGCTTCTGGGGGTGTCCCTTGGAGGTGCCAAGGAG
GCATGCCCCACAGGCCTGTACACACACAGCGGTGAGTGCTGCAAAGCCTGCAACCTGGGCGAGGGTGTGG
CCCAGCCTTGTGGAGCCAACCAGACCGTGTGTGAGCCCTGCCTGGACAGCGTGACGTTCTCCGACGTGGT
GAGCGCGACCGAGCCGTGCAAGCCGTGCACCGAGTGCGTGGGGCTCCAGAGCATGTCGGCGCCATGCGTG
GAGGCCGACGACGCCGTGTGCCGCTGCGCCTACGGCTACTACCAGGATGAGACGACTGGGCGCTGCGAGG
CGTGCCGCGTGTGCGAGGCGGGCTCGGGCCTCGTGTTCTCCTGCCAGGACAAGCAGAACACCGTGTGCGA
GGAGTGCCCCGACGGCACGTATTCCGACGAGGCCAACCACGTGGACCCGTGCCTGCCCTGCACCGTGTGC
GAGGACACCGAGCGCCAGCTCCGCGAGTGCACACGCTGGGCCGACGCCGAGTGCGAGGAGATCCCTGGCC
GTTGGATTACACGGTCCACACCCCCAGAGGGCTCGGACAGCACAGCCCCCAGCACCCAGGAGCCTGAGGC
ACCTCCAGAACAAGACCTCATAGCCAGCACGGTGGCAGGTGTGGTGACCACAGTGATGGGCAGCTCCCAG
CCCGTGGTGACCCGAGGCACCACCGACAACCTCATCCCTGTCTATTGCTCCATCCTGGCTGCTGTGGTTG
TGGGTCTTGTGGCCTACATAGCCTTCAAGAGGTGGAACAGCTGAGCGGCCGCTACGTAGATCGACGGATC
CCTCGAGCTCAAGCTTCGAATTCTGCAGTCGACGGTACCGCGGGCCCGGGATCCGATAAAATAAAAGATT
TTATTTAGTCTCCAGAAAAAGGGGGGAATGAAAGACCCCACCTGTAGGTTTGGCAAGCTAGCTTAAGTAA
CGCCATTTTGCAAGGCATGGAAAATACATAACTGAGAATAGAGAAGTTCAGATCAAGGTTAGGAACAGAG
AGACAGCAGAATATGGGCCAAACAGGATATCTGTGGTAAGCAGTTCCTGCCCCGGCTCAGGGCCAAGAAC
AGATGGTCCCCAGATGCGGTCCCGCCCTCAGCAGTTTCTAGAGAACCATCAGATGTTTCCAGGGTGCCCC
AAGGACCTGAAATGACCCTGTGCCTTATTTGAACTAACCAATCAGTTCGCTTCTCGCTTCTGTTCGCGCG
CTTCTGCTCCCCGAGCTCAATAAAAGAGCCCACAACCCCTCACTCGGCGCGCCAGTCCTCCGATAGACTG
CGTCGCCCGGGTACCCGTGTATCCAATAAACCCTCTTGCAGTTGCATCCGACTTGTGGTCTCGCTGTTCC
TTGGGAGGGTCTCCTCTGAGTGATTGACTACCCGTCAGCGGGGGTCTTTCATGGGTAACAGTTTCTTGAA
GTTGGAGAACAACATTCTGAGGGTAGGAGTCGAATATTAAGTAATCCTGACTCAATTAGCCACTGTTTTG
AATCCACATACTCCAATACTCCTGAAATCCATCGATGGAGTTCATTATGGACAGCGCAGAAAGAGCTGGG
GAGAATTGTGAAATTGTTATCCGCTCACAATTCCACACAACATACGAGCCGGAAGCATAAAGTGTAAAGC
CTGGGGTGCCTAATGAGTGAGCTAACTCACATTAATTGCGTTGCGCTCACTGCCCGCTTTCCAGTCGGGA
AACCTGTCGTGCCAGCTGCATTAATGAATCGGCCAACGCGCGGGGAGAGGCGGTTTGCGTATTGGGCGCT
CTTCCGCTTCCTCGCTCACTGACTCGCTGCGCTCGGTCGTTCGGCTGCGGCGAGCGGTATCAGCTCACTC
AAAGGCGGTAATACGGTTATCCACAGAATCAGGGGATAACGCAGGAAAGAACATGTGAGCAAAAGGCCAG
CAAAAGGCCAGGAACCGTAAAAAGGCCGCGTTGCTGGCGTTTTTCCATAGGCTCCGCCCCCCTGACGAGC
ATCACAAAAATCGACGCTCAAGTCAGAGGTGGCGAAACCCGACAGGACTATAAAGATACCAGGCGTTTCC
CCCTGGAAGCTCCCTCGTGCGCTCTCCTGTTCCGACCCTGCCGCTTACCGGATACCTGTCCGCCTTTCTC
CCTTCGGGAAGCGTGGCGCTTTCTCATAGCTCACGCTGTAGGTATCTCAGTTCGGTGTAGGTCGTTCGCT
CCAAGCTGGGCTGTGTGCACGAACCCCCCGTTCAGCCCGACCGCTGCGCCTTATCCGGTAACTATCGTCT
TGAGTCCAACCCGGTAAGACACGACTTATCGCCACTGGCAGCAGCCACTGGTAACAGGATTAGCAGAGCG
AGGTATGTAGGCGGTGCTACAGAGTTCTTGAAGTGGTGGCCTAACTACGGCTACACTAGAAGAACAGTAT
TTGGTATCTGCGCTCTGCTGAAGCCAGTTACCTTCGGAAAAAGAGTTGGTAGCTCTTGATCCGGCAAACA
AACCACCGCTGGTAGCGGTGGTTTTTTTGTTTGCAAGCAGCAGATTACGCGCAGAAAAAAAGGATCTCAA
GAAGATCCTTTGATCTTTTCTACGGGGTCTGACGCTCAGTGGAACGAAAACTCACGTTAAGGGATTTTGG
TCATGAGATTATCAAAAAGGATCTTCACCTAGATCCTTTTAAATTAAAAATGAAGTTTTAAATCAATCTA
AAGTATATATGAGTAAACTTGGTCTGACAGTTACCAATGCTTAATCAGTGAGGCACCTATCTCAGCGATC
TGTCTATTTCGTTCATCCATAGTTGCCTGACTCCCCGTCGTGTAGATAACTACGATACGGGAGGGCTTAC
CATCTGGCCCCAGTGCTGCAATGATACCGCGAGACCCACGCTCACCGGCTCCAGATTTATCAGCAATAAA
CCAGCCAGCCGGAAGGGCCGAGCGCAGAAGTGGTCCTGCAACTTTATCCGCCTCCATCCAGTCTATTAAT
TGTTGCCGGGAAGCTAGAGTAAGTAGTTCGCCAGTTAATAGTTTGCGCAACGTTGTTGCCATTGCTACAG
GCATCGTGGTGTCACGCTCGTCGTTTGGTATGGCTTCATTCAGCTCCGGTTCCCAACGATCAAGGCGAGT
TACATGATCCCCCATGTTGTGCAAAAAAGCGGTTAGCTCCTTCGGTCCTCCGATCGTTGTCAGAAGTAAG
TTGGCCGCAGTGTTATCACTCATGGTTATGGCAGCACTGCATAATTCTCTTACTGTCATGCCATCCGTAA
GATGCTTTTCTGTGACTGGTGAGTACTCAACCAAGTCATTCTGAGAATAGTGTATGCGGCGACCGAGTTG
CTCTTGCCCGGCGTCAATACGGGATAATACCGCGCCACATAGCAGAACTTTAAAAGTGCTCATCATTGGA
AAACGTTCTTCGGGGCGAAAACTCTCAAGGATCTTACCGCTGTTGAGATCCAGTTCGATGTAACCCACTC
GTGCACCCAACTGATCTTCAGCATCTTTTACTTTCACCAGCGTTTCTGGGTGAGCAAAAACAGGAAGGCA
AAATGCCGCAAAAAAGGGAATAAGGGCGACACGGAAATGTTGAATACTCATACTCTTCCTTTTTCAATAT
TATTGAAGCATTTATCAGGGTTATTGTCTCATGAGCGGATACATATTTGAATGTATTTAGAAAAATAAAC
AAATAGGGGTTCCGCGCACATTTCCCCGAAAAGTGCCACCTGACGTCTAAGAAACCATTATTATCATGAC
ATTAACCTATAAAAATAGGCGTATCACGAGGCCCTTTCGTCTCGCGCGTTTCGGTGATGACGGTGAAAAC
CTCTGACACATGCAGCTCCCGGAGACGGTCACAGCTTGTCTGTAAGCGGATGCCGGGAGCAGACAAGCCC
GTCAGGGCGCGTCAGCGGGTGTTGGCGGGTGTCGGGGCTGGCTTAACTATGCGGCATCAGAGCAGATTGT
ACTGAGAGTGCACCATATGCGGTGTGAAATACCGCACAGATGCGTAAGGAGAAAATACCGCATCAGGCGC
CATTCGCCATTCAGGCTGCGCAACTGTTGGGAAGGGCGATCGGTGCGGGCCTCTTCGCTATTACGCCAGC
TGGCGAAAGGGGGATGTGCTGCAAGGCGATTAAGTTGGGTAACGCCAGGGTTTTCCCAGTCACGACGTTG
TAAAACGACGGCGCAAGGAATGGTGCATGCAAGGAGATGGCGCCCAACAGTCCCCCGGCCACGGGGCCTG
CCACCATACCCACGCCGAAACAAGCGCTCATGAGCCCGAAGTGGCGAGCCCGATCTTCCCCATCGGTGAT
GTCGGCGATATAGGCGCCAGCAACCGCACCTGTGGCGCCGGTGATGCCGGCCACGATGCGTCCGGCGTAG
AGGCGATTAGTCCAATTTGTTAAAGACAGGATATCAGTGGTCCAGGCTCTAGTTTTGACTCAACAATATC
ACCAGCTGAAGCCTATAGAGTACGAGCCATAGATAAAATAAAAGATTTTATTTAGTCTCCAGAAAAAGGG
GGG
